Addgene plasmid #57795: PA-mCherry-miniSOG-Mito-7
Purpose: Localization: Mitochondria, Excitation: 448 / 473, Emission: 500 / 528
Depositing lab: Michael Davidson. Depositing organization: Florida State University, Tallahassee. Publication: A genetically encoded tag for correlated light and electron microscopy of intact cells, tissues, and organisms. Shu X, Lev-Ram V, Deerinck TJ, Qi Y, Ramko EB, Davidson MW, Jin Y, Ellisman MH, Tsien RY. PLoS Biol. 2011 Apr;9(4):e1001041. doi: 10.1371/journal.pbio.1001041. Epub 2011 Apr 5. PubMed 21483721.
Backbone
  Vector backbone: PA-mCherry-miniSOG
  Backbone size w/o insert (bp): 4750
  Vector type: Mammalian Expression
  Selectable markers: Neomycin (select with G418)
Growth in bacteria
  Bacterial resistance: Kanamycin, 50 μg/mL
  Growth temperature: 37°C
  Growth strain: DH5alpha
  Copy number: High Copy
Gene/Insert
  Gene/Insert name: Mito (alt name: NM_004074.2)
  Species: H. sapiens (human)
  Entrez Gene: COX8A (a.k.a. COX, COX8, COX8-2, COX8L, MC4DN15, VIII, VIII-L)
  Promoter: CMV
  Tag / fusion protein: PA-mCherry-miniSOG
  Cloning method: Unknown
  Sequencing primers: 5′ CMV-F; 3′ SV40pA-R
Terms and licenses: Academic/Nonprofit Terms; Industry Terms: Not Available to Industry
Depositor comments: . Excitation = 448 / 473; Emission = 500 / 528
How to cite: PA-mCherry-miniSOG-Mito-7 was a gift from Michael Davidson (Addgene plasmid # 57795 ; http://n2t.net/addgene:57795 ; RRID:Addgene_57795)
