[The description below was written by a language model from this plasmid's Addgene catalogue record and pLannotate feature annotations shown in this document.]
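Description:
PA-mCherry-miniSOG-Mito-7 is a mammalian expression plasmid of about 5.1 kb that targets a dual-tag fusion protein to mitochondria. It is built on an N1-style fluorescent protein vector layout. A high-copy ColE1/pUC origin supports propagation in E. coli, and an f1 origin is also present. A single NeoR/KanR (Tn5 aminoglycoside phosphotransferase) cassette is driven by tandem bacterial (bla) and SV40 early promoters and ends in the HSV TK polyadenylation signal. This arrangement gives kanamycin resistance in bacteria and allows G418 selection of stably transfected mammalian cells. The short ble, bGH poly(A) and large T antigen fragments in the feature table look like incidental annotation matches to backbone sequence rather than functional parts.

The expression unit uses the human CMV immediate-early enhancer and promoter and ends in the SV40 poly(A) signal. It encodes the mitochondrial presequence of human cytochrome c oxidase subunit VIII (COX8A) at the N-terminus, followed by PAmCherry1 and then miniSOG. The presequence directs import of the fusion into mitochondria. PAmCherry1 is a monomeric red fluorescent protein from Discosoma that stays dark until photoactivated, which makes it suitable for photoactivation-based tracking or localization microscopy. miniSOG is a small green-fluorescent flavoprotein that generates singlet oxygen on illumination and can produce contrast for electron microscopy. The listed excitation (448/473 nm) and emission (500/528 nm) values match miniSOG rather than PAmCherry1. The construct therefore serves as a mitochondrial marker for correlated light and electron microscopy, with an added photoactivatable red channel.
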