Features (pLannotate 1.2.2; 16 found; start..end, strand, type, name):
      2..305     +  enhancer       CMV enhancer: human cytomegalovirus immediate early enhancer
    306..509     +  promoter       CMV promoter: human cytomegalovirus (CMV) immediate early promoter
    538..612     +  CDS            COX8 presequence: mitochondrial presequence of human cytochrome c oxidase subunit VIII (Rizutto et al., 1989)
    646..1353    +  CDS            PAmCherry1: PAmCherry1 is a photoactivatable red fluorescent protein published in 2009, derived from Discosoma sp.. It is reported to be a rapidly-maturing monomer with high acid sensitivity.
   1360..1680    +  CDS            miniSOG: mini singlet oxygen generator, a fluorescent flavoprotein suitable for correlated light and electron microscopy (Shu et al., 2011)
   1696..1779    +  CDS            large T antigen (fragment): large T antigen from SV40 (simian virus 40)
   1802..1923    +  polyA_signal   SV40 poly(A) signal: SV40 polyadenylation signal
   1957..2385    -  rep_origin     f1 ori (sequence partly withheld): f1 bacteriophage origin of replication; arrow indicates direction of (+) strand synthesis
   2412..2516    +  promoter       AmpR promoter: bla
   2518..2875    +  promoter       SV40 promoter: SV40 enhancer and early promoter
   2910..3704    +  CDS            NeoR/KanR: aminoglycoside phosphotransferase from Tn5; aph(3')-II (or nptII); confers resistance to neomycin, kanamycin, and G418 (Geneticin®)
   3725..3877    +  CDS            ble (fragment): BLE_KLEPN - Experimental evidence at protein level: Swiss-Prot protein existence level 1. Binding protein with a strong affinity to the bleomycin family of antibiotics. Binds to CL990; an antimitotic-antibiotic compound. From Klebsiella pneumoniae.
   3936..3983    +  polyA_signal   HSV TK poly(A) signal: herpes simplex virus thymidine kinase polyadenylation signal (Cole and Stacy, 1985)
   4074..4090    -  polyA_signal   bGH poly(A) signal (fragment): bovine growth hormone polyadenylation signal
   4312..4900    +  rep_origin     ori: high-copy-number ColE1/pMB1/pBR322/pUC origin of replication
   5015..5073    +  enhancer       CMV enhancer (fragment): human cytomegalovirus immediate early enhancer
>Addgene plasmid #57795 | PA-mCherry-miniSOG-Mito-7 | addgene full sequence | sequence record 342370 | Addgene NGS Result
GCGTTACATAACTTACGGTAAATGGCCCGCCTGGCTGACCGCCCAACGACCCCCGCCCATTGACGTCAAT
AATGACGTATGTTCCCATAGTAACGCCAATAGGGACTTTCCATTGACGTCAATGGGTGGAGTATTTACGG
TAAACTGCCCACTTGGCAGTACATCAAGTGTATCATATGCCAAGTACGCCCCCTATTGACGTCAATGACG
GTAAATGGCCCGCCTGGCATTATGCCCAGTACATGACCTTATGGGACTTTCCTACTTGGCAGTACATCTA
CGTATTAGTCATCGCTATTACCATGGTGATGCGGTTTTGGCAGTACATCAATGGGCGTGGATAGCGGTTT
GACTCACGGGGATTTCCAAGTCTCCACCCCATTGACGTCAATGGGAGTTTGTTTTGGCACCAAAATCAAC
GGGACTTTCCAAAATGTCGTAACAACTCCGCCCCATTGACGCAAATGGGCGGTAGGCGTGTACGGTGGGA
GGTCTATATAAGCAGAGCTGGTTTAGTGAACCGTCAGATCCGCTAGCATGTCCGTCCTGACGCCGCTGCT
GCTGCGGGGCTTGACAGGCTCGGCCCGGCGGCTCCCAGTGCCGCGCGCCAAGATCCATTCGTTGGGGGAT
CCACCGGTCGCCACCATGGTGAGCAAGGGCGAGGAGGATAACATGGCCATCATTAAGGAGTTCATGCGCT
TCAAGGTGCACATGGAGGGGTCCGTGAACGGCCACGTGTTCGAGATCGAGGGCGAGGGCGAGGGCCGCCC
CTACGAGGGCACCCAGACCGCCAAGCTGAAGGTGACCAAGGGCGGCCCCCTGCCCTTCACCTGGGACATC
CTGAGCCCTCAGTTCATGTACGGCTCCAATGCCTACGTGAAGCACCCCGCCGACATCCCCGACTACTTTA
AGCTGTCCTTCCCCGAGGGCTTCAAGTGGGAGCGCGTGATGAAATTCGAGGACGGCGGCGTGGTGACCGT
GACCCAGGACTCCTCCCTGCAGGACGGCGAGTTCATCTACAAGGTGAAGCTGCGCGGCACCAACTTCCCC
TCCGACGGCCCCGTGATGCAGAAGAAGACCATGGGCTGGGAGGCCCTCTCCGAGCGGATGTACCCCGAGG
ACGGCGCCCTGAAGGGCGAGGTCAAGCCCAGAGTGAAGCTGAAGGACGGCGGCCACTACGACGCTGAGGT
CAAGACCACCTACAAGGCCAAGAAGCCCGTGCAGCTGCCCGGCGCCTACAACGTCAACCGCAAGCTGGAC
ATCACCAGCCACAACGAGGACTACACCATCGTGGAGCAGTACGAGAGAGCCGAGGGCCGCCACTCCACCG
GCGGCATGGACGAGCTGTACAAGGGCGGCATGGAGAAGAGCTTCGTGATCACCGACCCCCGCCTGCCCGA
CAACCCCATCATCTTCGCCAGCGACGGCTTCCTGGAGCTGACCGAGTACAGCAGAGAGGAGATCCTGGGC
CGCAACGGCCGCTTCCTGCAGGGCCCCGAGACCGACCAGGCCACCGTGCAGAAGATCCGCGACGCCATCC
GCGACCAGCGCGAGATCACCGTGCAGCTGATCAACTACACCAAGAGCGGCAAGAAGTTCTGGAACCTGCT
GCACCTGCAGCCCATGCGCGACCAGAAGGGCGAGCTGCAGTACTTCATCGGCGTGCAGCTGGACGGCTAA
GCGGCCGCGACTCTAGATCATAATCAGCCATACCACATTTGTAGAGGTTTTACTTGCTTTAAAAAACCTC
CCACACCTCCCCCTGAACCTGAAACATAAAATGAATGCAATTGTTGTTGTTAACTTGTTTATTGCAGCTT
ATAATGGTTACAAATAAAGCAATAGCATCACAAATTTCACAAATAAAGCATTTTTTTCACTGCATTCTAG
TTGTGGTTTGTCCAAACTCATCAATGTATCTTAAGGCGTAAATTGTAAGCGTTAATATTTTGTTAAAATT
CGCGTTAAATTTTTGTTAAATCAGCTCATTTTTTAACCAATAGGCCGAAATCGGCAAAATCCCTTATAAA
TCAAAAGAATAGACCGAGATAGGGT
[37 nt withheld, positions 2056-2092]
AAAGAACGTGGACTCCAACGTCAAAGG
[49 nt withheld, positions 2120-2168]
T
[91 nt withheld, positions 2170-2260]
G
[124 nt withheld, positions 2262-2385]
CAGGTGGCACTTTTCGGGGAAATGTGCGCGGAACCCCTATTTGTTTATTTTTCTAAATACATTCAAATAT
GTATCCGCTCATGAGACAATAACCCTGATAAATGCTTCAATAATATTGAAAAAGGAAGAGTCCTGAGGCG
GAAAGAACCAGCTGTGGAATGTGTGTCAGTTAGGGTGTGGAAAGTCCCCAGGCTCCCCAGCAGGCAGAAG
TATGCAAAGCATGCATCTCAATTAGTCAGCAACCAGGTGTGGAAAGTCCCCAGGCTCCCCAGCAGGCAGA
AGTATGCAAAGCATGCATCTCAATTAGTCAGCAACCATAGTCCCGCCCCTAACTCCGCCCATCCCGCCCC
TAACTCCGCCCAGTTCCGCCCATTCTCCGCCCCATGGCTGACTAATTTTTTTTATTTATGCAGAGGCCGA
GGCCGCCTCGGCCTCTGAGCTATTCCAGAAGTAGTGAGGAGGCTTTTTTGGAGGCCTAGGCTTTTGCAAA
GATCGATCAAGAGACAGGATGAGGATCGTTTCGCATGATTGAACAAGATGGATTGCACGCAGGTTCTCCG
GCCGCTTGGGTGGAGAGGCTATTCGGCTATGACTGGGCACAACAGACAATCGGCTGCTCTGATGCCGCCG
TGTTCCGGCTGTCAGCGCAGGGGCGCCCGGTTCTTTTTGTCAAGACCGACCTGTCCGGTGCCCTGAATGA
ACTGCAAGACGAGGCAGCGCGGCTATCGTGGCTGGCCACGACGGGCGTTCCTTGCGCAGCTGTGCTCGAC
GTTGTCACTGAAGCGGGAAGGGACTGGCTGCTATTGGGCGAAGTGCCGGGGCAGGATCTCCTGTCATCTC
ACCTTGCTCCTGCCGAGAAAGTATCCATCATGGCTGATGCAATGCGGCGGCTGCATACGCTTGATCCGGC
TACCTGCCCATTCGACCACCAAGCGAAACATCGCATCGAGCGAGCACGTACTCGGATGGAAGCCGGTCTT
GTCGATCAGGATGATCTGGACGAAGAGCATCAGGGGCTCGCGCCAGCCGAACTGTTCGCCAGGCTCAAGG
CGAGCATGCCCGACGGCGAGGATCTCGTCGTGACCCATGGCGATGCCTGCTTGCCGAATATCATGGTGGA
AAATGGCCGCTTTTCTGGATTCATCGACTGTGGCCGGCTGGGTGTGGCGGACCGCTATCAGGACATAGCG
TTGGCTACCCGTGATATTGCTGAAGAGCTTGGCGGCGAATGGGCTGACCGCTTCCTCGTGCTTTACGGTA
TCGCCGCTCCCGATTCGCAGCGCATCGCCTTCTATCGCCTTCTTGACGAGTTCTTCTGAGCGGGACTCTG
GGGTTCGAAATGACCGACCAAGCGACGCCCAACCTGCCATCACGAGATTTCGATTCCACCGCCGCCTTCT
ATGAAAGGTTGGGCTTCGGAATCGTTTTCCGGGACGCCGGCTGGATGATCCTCCAGCGCGGGGATCTCAT
GCTGGAGTTCTTCGCCCACCCTAGGGGGAGGCTAACTGAAACACGGAAGGAGACAATACCGGAAGGAACC
CGCGCTATGACGGCAATAAAAAGACAGAATAAAACGCACGGTGTTGGGTCGTTTGTTCATAAACGCGGGG
TTCGGTCCCAGGGCTGGCACTCTGTCGATACCCCACCGAGACCCCATTGGGGCCAATACGCCCGCGTTTC
TTCCTTTTCCCCACCCCACCCCCCAAGTTCGGGTGAAGGCCCAGGGCTCGCAGCCAACGTCGGGGCGGCA
GGCCCTGCCATAGCCTCAGGTTACTCATATATACTTTAGATTGATTTAAAACTTCATTTTTAATTTAAAA
GGATCTAGGTGAAGATCCTTTTTGATAATCTCATGACCAAAATCCCTTAACGTGAGTTTTCGTTCCACTG
AGCGTCAGACCCCGTAGAAAAGATCAAAGGATCTTCTTGAGATCCTTTTTTTCTGCGCGTAATCTGCTGC
TTGCAAACAAAAAAACCACCGCTACCAGCGGTGGTTTGTTTGCCGGATCAAGAGCTACCAACTCTTTTTC
CGAAGGTAACTGGCTTCAGCAGAGCGCAGATACCAAATACTGTTCTTCTAGTGTAGCCGTAGTTAGGCCA
CCACTTCAAGAACTCTGTAGCACCGCCTACATACCTCGCTCTGCTAATCCTGTTACCAGTGGCTGCTGCC
AGTGGCGATAAGTCGTGTCTTACCGGGTTGGACTCAAGACGATAGTTACCGGATAAGGCGCAGCGGTCGG
GCTGAACGGGGGGTTCGTGCACACAGCCCAGCTTGGAGCGAACGACCTACACCGAACTGAGATACCTACA
GCGTGAGCTATGAGAAAGCGCCACGCTTCCCGAAGGGAGAAAGGCGGACAGGTATCCGGTAAGCGGCAGG
GTCGGAACAGGAGAGCGCACGAGGGAGCTTCCAGGGGGAAACGCCTGGTATCTTTATAGTCCTGTCGGGT
TTCGCCACCTCTGACTTGAGCGTCGATTTTTGTGATGCTCGTCAGGGGGGCGGAGCCTATGGAAAAACGC
CAGCAACGCGGCCTTTTTACGGTTCCTGGCCTTTTGCTGGCCTTTTGCTCACATGTTCTTTCCTGCGTTA
TCCCCTGATTCTGTGGATAACCGTATTACCGCCATGCATTAGTTATTAATAGTAATCAATTACGGGGTCA
TTAGTTCATAGCCCATATATGGAGTTCC
