>Addgene plasmid #57795 | PA-mCherry-miniSOG-Mito-7 | addgene partial sequence | sequence record 111600 | CMV-F 5'-CGCAAATGGGCGGTAGGCGTG-3'
CTGGTTTAGTGAACCGTCAGATCCGCTAGCATGTCCGTCCTGACGCCGCTGCTGCTGCGGGGCTTGACAG
GCTCGGCCCGGCGGCTCCCAGTGCCGCGCGCCAAGATCCATTCGTTGGGGGATCCACCGGTCGCCACCAT
GGTGAGCAAGGGCGAGGAGGATAACATGGCCATCATTAAGGAGTTCATGCGCTTCAAGGTGCACATGGAG
GGGTCCGTGAACGGCCACGTGTTCGAGATCGAGGGCGAGGGCGAGGGCCGCCCCTACGAGGGCACCCAGA
CCGCCAAGCTGAAGGTGACCAAGGGCGGCCCCCTGCCCTTCACCTGGGACATCCTGAGCCCTCAGTTCAT
GTACGGCTCCAATGCCTACGTGAAGCACCCCGCCGACATCCCCGACTACTTTAAGCTGTCCTTCCCCGAG
GGCTTCAAGTGGGAGCGCGTGATGAAATTCGAGGACGGCGGCGTGGTGACCGTGACCCAGGACTCCTCCC
TGCAGGACGGCGAGTTCATCTACAAGGTGAAGCTGCGCGGCACCAACTTCCCCTCCGACGGCCCCGTGAT
GCANAAGAAGACCATGGGCTGGGAGGCCCTCTCCGAGCGGATGTACCCCGAGGACGGCGCCCTGAAGGGC
GAGGTCAAGCCCAGAGTGAAGCTGAAGGACGGCGGCCACTACGACGCTGAGGTCAAGACCACCTACAAGG
CCAAGAAGCCCGTGCAGCTGCCCGGCGCCTACAACGTCAACCGCAAGCTGGACATCACCAGCCACAACGA
GGACTACACCATCGTGGAGCAGTACGAGAGAGCCGAGGGCCGCCACTCCACCGGCGGCATGGACGAGCTG
TACAAGGGCGGCATGGAGAAGAGCTTCGTGATCACCGACCCCC
